>Addgene plasmid #223928 | HCT128_rAAV-eHGT_1495m-minBglobin-SYFP2-WPRE3-BGHpA | addgene full sequence | sequence record 445760 | Addgene NGS Result
CCTGCAGGCAGCTGCGCGCTCGCTCGCTCACTGAGGCCGCCCGGGCGTCGGGCGACCTTTGGTCGCCCGG
CCTCAGTGAGCGAGCGAGCGCGCAGAGAGGGAGTGGCCAACTCCATCACTAGGGGTTCCTGCGGCCGCAC
GCGTAAAACACCTTAACCAGGGGCAGTGTGATGGGATCAGGTTACTCCCGAGACTTTAACGGATGCAGTT
GGGCTGGGGGGTAGGCATTCCAGGAAGAATTCAACATGGTGTTGGAACGGATAAAAACAAGCAGCTGAGA
GTCATAGCAGCCACCCCGAGGTTTTAAGCTGAGGAGATAGGAAATACCCAGAGAGGGCTGCACATCTCCA
TTCTTCGGACTGTCCCTAGATGCATTTGGTCCCAGAAAGCAGCTGCTATGACTGACTGCTGGAGAAAAAG
GTCTTGATGGTATGGAATTCAGGCGACTGTAATTACAGATAATAGGTCTCAATTTGCCCGTCAGGAATTT
GCACAGTTGGCTCTATCACTGGGAATTTAAATATTTTTACTTCCCAATTGTGCATTGAAGTCAGACAGCA
GATGAAGCAGAAGTGGTCCAAGATTCTCACCAGCTCAGTACATTTGCCTTGGAAATGTCCAGAACATCCT
TGTGGCCTTCCCCCATCAAGGGAGTTTTCCCTGAGCAAGCTCAAGCCACTGTTGGGTCCTGGGTCTGGAA
AGTTGAAGAAGCAGGGCTTGCTGGCATGGTAACAATAGAGCATTTTCTTGGAGCCTGTGATGAATTATGA
GAACTGTGTCCACTGGATGCTAGTCTTTGATTGAGGATGACATAGTGTTCCATCACACTGTCTGGAACCA
GTTCCAAAAGAATAAAAAAGTGACTTGTAAATGAATGTTGGAAGCATTTTCTTCCTTCCTTCCTTCCTTC
CTTCCTTCCTTCCTTCCTTCCTCCTTGAGCTCGGGCTGGGCATAAAAGTCAGGGCAGAGCCATCTATTGC
TTACATTTGCTTCTGGGATCCAGATCTTTCGAAGCTAGCGCTACCGGTCGCCACCATGGTGAGCAAGGGC
GAGGAGCTGTTCACCGGGGTGGTGCCCATCCTGGTCGAGCTGGACGGCGACGTAAACGGCCACAAGTTCA
GCGTGTCCGGCGAGGGCGAGGGCGATGCCACCTACGGCAAGCTGACCCTGAAGCTGATCTGCACCACCGG
CAAGCTGCCCGTGCCCTGGCCCACCCTCGTGACCACCCTGGGCTACGGCGTGCAGTGCTTCGCCCGCTAC
CCCGACCACATGAAGCAGCACGACTTCTTCAAGTCCGCCATGCCCGAAGGCTACGTCCAGGAGCGCACCA
TCTTCTTCAAGGACGACGGCAACTACAAGACCCGCGCCGAGGTGAAGTTCGAGGGCGACACCCTGGTGAA
CCGCATCGAGCTGAAGGGCATCGACTTCAAGGAGGACGGCAACATCCTGGGGCACAAGCTGGAGTACAAC
TACAACAGCCACAACGTCTATATCACCGCCGACAAGCAGAAGAACGGCATCAAGGCCAACTTCAAGATCC
GCCACAACATCGAGGACGGCGGCGTGCAGCTCGCCGACCACTACCAGCAGAACACCCCCATCGGCGACGG
CCCCGTGCTGCTGCCCGACAACCACTACCTGAGCTACCAGTCCAAGCTGAGCAAAGACCCCAACGAGAAG
CGCGATCACATGGTCCTGCTGGAGTTCGTGACCGCCGCCGGGATCACTCTCGGCATGGACGAGCTGTACA
AGTAAGTCGACGGCGCGCCGCGGCCGCGAATTCGATATCATAATCAACCTCTGGATTACAAAATTTGTGA
AAGATTGACTGGTATTCTTAACTATGTTGCTCCTTTTACGCTATGTGGATACGCTGCTTTAATGCCTTTG
TATCATGCTATTGCTTCCCGTATGGCTTTCATTTTCTCCTCCTTGTATAAATCCTGGTTAGTTCTTGCCA
CGGCGGAACTCATCGCCGCCTGCCTTGCCCGCTGCTGGACAGGGGCTCGGCTGTTGGGCACTGACAATTC
CGTGGCTCGAGAGATCTTCGACTGTGCCTTCTAGTTGCCAGCCATCTGTTGTTTGCCCCTCCCCCGTGCC
TTCCTTGACCCTGGAAGGTGCCACTCCCACTGTCCTTTCCTAATAAAATGAGGAAATTGCATCGCATTGT
CTGAGTAGGTGTCATTCTATTCTGGGGGGTGGGGTGGGGCAGGACAGCAAGGGGGAGGATTGGGAAGACA
ATAGCAGGCATGAGATCTCACGTGCGGACCGAGCGGCCGCAGGAACCCCTAGTGATGGAGTTGGCCACTC
CCTCTCTGCGCGCTCGCTCGCTCACTGAGGCCGGGCGACCAAAGGTCGCCCGACGCCCGGGCTTTGCCCG
GGCGGCCTCAGTGAGCGAGCGAGCGCGCAGCTGCCTGCAGGGGCGCCTGATGCGGTATTTTCTCCTTACG
CATCTGTGCGGTATTTCACACCGCATA
[95 nt withheld, positions 2478-2572]
T
[46 nt withheld, positions 2574-2619]
C
[141 nt withheld, positions 2621-2761]
CCTTTGACGTTGGAGTCCACGTTCTTT
[37 nt withheld, positions 2789-2825]
ACTCTATCTCGGGCTATTCTTTTGATTTATAAGGGATTTTGCCGATTTCGGTCTATTGGTTAAAAAATGA
GCTGATTTAACAAAAATTTAACGCGAATTTTAACAAAATATTAACGTTTACAATTTTATGGTGCACTCTC
AGTACAATCTGCTCTGATGCCGCATAGTTAAGCCAGCCCCGACACCCGCCAACACCCGCTGACGCGCCCT
GACGGGCTTGTCTGCTCCCGGCATCCGCTTACAGACAAGCTGTGACCGTCTCCGGGAGCTGCATGTGTCA
GAGGTTTTCACCGTCATCACCGAAACGCGCGAGACGAAAGGGCCTCGTGATACGCCTATTTTTATAGGTT
AATGTCATGATAATAATGGTTTCTTAGACGTCAGGTGGCACTTTTCGGGGAAATGTGCGCGGAACCCCTA
TTTGTTTATTTTTCTAAATACATTCAAATATGTATCCGCTCATGAGACAATAACCCTGATAAATGCTTCA
ATAATATTGAAAAAGGAAGAGTATGAGTATTCAACATTTCCGTGTCGCCCTTATTCCCTTTTTTGCGGCA
TTTTGCCTTCCTGTTTTTGCTCACCCAGAAACGCTGGTGAAAGTAAAAGATGCTGAAGATCAGTTGGGTG
CACGAGTGGGTTACATCGAACTGGATCTCAACAGCGGTAAGATCCTTGAGAGTTTTCGCCCCGAAGAACG
TTTTCCAATGATGAGCACTTTTAAAGTTCTGCTATGTGGCGCGGTATTATCCCGTATTGACGCCGGGCAA
GAGCAACTCGGTCGCCGCATACACTATTCTCAGAATGACTTGGTTGAGTACTCACCAGTCACAGAAAAGC
ATCTTACGGATGGCATGACAGTAAGAGAATTATGCAGTGCTGCCATAACCATGAGTGATAACACTGCGGC
CAACTTACTTCTGACAACGATCGGAGGACCGAAGGAGCTAACCGCTTTTTTGCACAACATGGGGGATCAT
GTAACTCGCCTTGATCGTTGGGAACCGGAGCTGAATGAAGCCATACCAAACGACGAGCGTGACACCACGA
TGCCTGTAGCAATGGCAACAACGTTGCGCAAACTATTAACTGGCGAACTACTTACTCTAGCTTCCCGGCA
ACAATTAATAGACTGGATGGAGGCGGATAAAGTTGCAGGACCACTTCTGCGCTCGGCCCTTCCGGCTGGC
TGGTTTATTGCTGATAAATCTGGAGCCGGTGAGCGTGGGTCTCGCGGTATCATTGCAGCACTGGGGCCAG
ATGGTAAGCCCTCCCGTATCGTAGTTATCTACACGACGGGGAGTCAGGCAACTATGGATGAACGAAATAG
ACAGATCGCTGAGATAGGTGCCTCACTGATTAAGCATTGGTAACTGTCAGACCAAGTTTACTCATATATA
CTTTAGATTGATTTAAAACTTCATTTTTAATTTAAAAGGATCTAGGTGAAGATCCTTTTTGATAATCTCA
TGACCAAAATCCCTTAACGTGAGTTTTCGTTCCACTGAGCGTCAGACCCCGTAGAAAAGATCAAAGGATC
TTCTTGAGATCCTTTTTTTCTGCGCGTAATCTGCTGCTTGCAAACAAAAAAACCACCGCTACCAGCGGTG
GTTTGTTTGCCGGATCAAGAGCTACCAACTCTTTTTCCGAAGGTAACTGGCTTCAGCAGAGCGCAGATAC
CAAATACTGTTCTTCTAGTGTAGCCGTAGTTAGGCCACCACTTCAAGAACTCTGTAGCACCGCCTACATA
CCTCGCTCTGCTAATCCTGTTACCAGTGGCTGCTGCCAGTGGCGATAAGTCGTGTCTTACCGGGTTGGAC
TCAAGACGATAGTTACCGGATAAGGCGCAGCGGTCGGGCTGAACGGGGGGTTCGTGCACACAGCCCAGCT
TGGAGCGAACGACCTACACCGAACTGAGATACCTACAGCGTGAGCTATGAGAAAGCGCCACGCTTCCCGA
AGGGAGAAAGGCGGACAGGTATCCGGTAAGCGGCAGGGTCGGAACAGGAGAGCGCACGAGGGAGCTTCCA
GGGGGAAACGCCTGGTATCTTTATAGTCCTGTCGGGTTTCGCCACCTCTGACTTGAGCGTCGATTTTTGT
GATGCTCGTCAGGGGGGCGGAGCCTATGGAAAAACGCCAGCAACGCGGCCTTTTTACGGTTCCTGGCCTT
TTGCTGGCCTTTTGCTCACATGT
Features (pLannotate 1.2.2; 14 found; start..end, strand, type, name):
     12..39      +  repeat_region  AAV2 ITR (fragment): inverted terminal repeat of adeno-associated virus serotype 2 inverted
     68..95      +  repeat_region  AAV2 ITR (fragment): inverted terminal repeat of adeno-associated virus serotype 2 inverted
   1036..1752    +  CDS            SYFP2: SYFP2 is a basic (constitutively fluorescent) yellow fluorescent protein published in 2006, derived from Aequorea victoria. It is reported to be a very rapidly-maturing monomer with moderate acid sensitivity.
   1792..1949    +  misc_feature   WPRE (fragment): woodchuck hepatitis virus posttranscriptional regulatory element
   1955..2035    +  misc_feature   WPRE (fragment): woodchuck hepatitis virus posttranscriptional regulatory element
   2052..2163    +  polyA_signal   bGH poly(A) signal: bovine growth hormone polyadenylation signal
   2281..2421    +  repeat_region  AAV2 ITR: inverted terminal repeat of adeno-associated virus serotype 2 inverted
   2426..2477    -  misc_feature   bom (fragment): basis of mobility region from pBR322
   2496..2951    +  rep_origin     f1 ori (sequence partly withheld): f1 bacteriophage origin of replication; arrow indicates direction of (+) strand synthesis
   2952..3001    -  misc_feature   bom (fragment): basis of mobility region from pBR322
   3103..3138    -  CDS            rop (fragment): Rop protein, which maintains plasmids at low copy number; rop
   3233..3337    +  promoter       AmpR promoter: bla
   3338..4198    +  CDS            AmpR: β-lactamase; bla; confers resistance to ampicillin, carbenicillin, and related antibiotics
   4369..4957    +  rep_origin     ori: high-copy-number ColE1/pMB1/pBR322/pUC origin of replication
