[The description below was written by a language model from this plasmid's Addgene catalogue record and pLannotate feature annotations shown in this document.]
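Description:
HCT128_rAAV-eHGT_1495m-minBglobin-SYFP2-WPRE3-BGHpA is a recombinant AAV transfer plasmid of about 5.0 kb, built on the rAAV-minBglobin-SYFP2-WPRE3-BGHpA backbone and intended for packaging into AAV particles that directly express a yellow fluorescent reporter. It is propagated in E. coli as a high-copy plasmid through a ColE1/pUC-type origin with ampicillin selection (AmpR under its own bla promoter). The backbone also carries an f1 phage origin plus small remnants of pBR322 bom and rop sequences. A recombination-deficient growth strain is recorded, consistent with the need to keep the repeat-rich ITRs intact.

The payload lies between AAV2 inverted terminal repeats, which provide the cis signals for genome replication and encapsidation. The right ITR is annotated in full, whereas the left one is detected only as short fragments. According to the name, an enhancer element designated eHGT_1495m sits upstream of a minimal beta-globin promoter. Neither element is annotated in the feature table, but the unannotated stretch between the left ITR and the reporter would accommodate them. In this design the minimal promoter has little activity by itself, so expression depends on the enhancer, which confers any cell-type selectivity. The 720 bp SYFP2 coding sequence, a fast-maturing monomeric yellow fluorescent protein derived from Aequorea victoria, follows. It is followed by WPRE3, a shortened woodchuck posttranscriptional element seen here as two WPRE fragments that boosts transcript stability and expression, and by a bovine growth hormone polyadenylation signal.

The associated publication concerns enhancer AAVs for targeting spinal motor neurons and descending motor pathways in rodents and macaque, so the construct serves to label the cells in which the enhancer is active. The record does not state which population this particular enhancer marks.
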