Addgene plasmid #223928: HCT128_rAAV-eHGT_1495m-minBglobin-SYFP2-WPRE3-BGHpA
Purpose: Direct-expressing SYFP2 AAV virus
Depositing lab: Tanya Daigle & Allen Institute for Brain Science. Depositing organization: Allen Institute. Publication: Enhancer AAVs for targeting spinal motor neurons and descending motor pathways in rodents and macaque. Kussick E, Johansen N, Taskin N, Chowdhury A, Quinlan MA, Fraser A, Clark AG, Wynalda B, Martinez R, Groce EL, Reding M, Liang E, Shulga L, Huang C, Casper T, Clark M, Ho W, Gao Y, van Velthoven CTJ, Sobieski C, Ferrer R, Berg MR, Curtis BC, English C, Day JC, Fortuna MG, Donadio N, Newman D, Yao S, Chakka AB, Goldy J, Torkelson A, Guzman JB, Chakrabarty R, Nguy B, Guilford N, Pham TH, Wright V, Ronellenfitch K, Naidoo R, Kenney J, Williford A, Ramakrishnan C, Drinnenberg A, Gudsnuk K, Thyagarajan B, Smith KA, Dee N, Deisseroth K, Zeng H, Yao Z, Tasic B, Levi BP, Hodge R, Bakken TE, Lein ES, Ting JT, Daigle TL. Cell Rep. 2025 Jun 24;44(6):115730. doi: 10.1016/j.celrep.2025.115730. Epub 2025 May 21. PubMed 40403722.
Backbone
  Vector backbone: rAAV-minBglobin-SYFP2-WPRE3-BGHpA
  Backbone manufacturer: Allen Institute for Brain Science
  Backbone size w/o insert (bp): 4220
  Vector type: AAV
Growth in bacteria
  Bacterial resistance: Ampicillin, 100 μg/mL
  Growth temperature: 37°C
  Growth strain: NEB Stable
  Copy number: High Copy
Gene/Insert
  Gene/Insert name: SYFP2
  Species: Synthetic
  Insert size (bp): 720
  Mutation: N/A
  Promoter: minBglobin
  Cloning method: Gibson Cloning
  Sequencing primers: 5′ TTCCTGCGGCCGCACGCGT; 3′ GACTTTTATGCCCAGCCCGAGCTC
Terms and licenses: Academic/Nonprofit Terms; Industry Terms: Not Available to Industry
How to cite: HCT128_rAAV-eHGT_1495m-minBglobin-SYFP2-WPRE3-BGHpA was a gift from Tanya Daigle & Allen Institute for Brain Science (Addgene plasmid # 223928 ; http://n2t.net/addgene:223928 ; RRID:Addgene_223928)
